>Addgene plasmid #155045 | pLenti6.2_mCherry_Grx1_roGFP2 | addgene full sequence | sequence record 310403 | Addgene NGS Result
CGTTACATAACTTACGGTAAATGGCCCGCCTGGCTGACCGCCCAACGACCCCCGCCCATTGACGTCAATA
ATGACGTATGTTCCCATAGTAACGCCAATAGGGACTTTCCATTGACGTCAATGGGTGGAGTATTTACGGT
AAACTGCCCACTTGGCAGTACATCAAGTGTATCATATGCCAAGTACGCCCCCTATTGACGTCAATGACGG
TAAATGGCCCGCCTGGCATTATGCCCAGTACATGACCTTATGGGACTTTCCTACTTGGCAGTACATCTAC
GTATTAGTCATCGCTATTACCATGGTGATGCGGTTTTGGCAGTACATCAATGGGCGTGGATAGCGGTTTG
ACTCACGGGGATTTCCAAGTCTCCACCCCATTGACGTCAATGGGAGTTTGTTTTGGCACCAAAATCAACG
GGACTTTCCAAAATGTCGTAACAACTCCGCCCCATTGACGCAAATGGGCGGTAGGCGTGTACGGTGGGAG
GTCTATATAAGCAGAGCTCGTTTAGTGAACCGTCAGATCGCCTGGAGACGCCATCCACGCTGTTTTGACC
TCCATAGAAGACACCGACTCTAGAGATATCATGGCTCAAGAGTTTGTGAACTGCAAAATCCAGCCTGGGA
AGGTGGTTGTGTTCATCAAGCCCACCTGCCCGTACTGCAGGAGGGCCCAAGAGATCCTCAGTCAATTGCC
CATCAAACAAGGGCTTCTGGAATTTGTCGATATCACAGCCACCAACCACACTAACGAGATTCAAGATTAT
TTGCAACAGCTCACGGGAGCAAGAACGGTGCCTCGAGTCTTTATTGGTAAAGATTGTATAGGCGGATGCA
GTGATCTAGTCTCTTTGCAACAGAGTGGGGAACTGCTGACGCGGCTAAAGCAGATTGGAGCTCTGCAGAC
TAGTGGTGGTTCAGGTGGTGGTGGTTCAGGTGGTGGTGGTTCAGGTGGAGGAGGATCAGGAGGAGGAGGA
TCAGGAGGAGGAGGATCAGGAGGAGAATTCGTGAGCAAGGGCGAGGAGCTGTTCACCGGGGTGGTGCCCA
TCCTGGTCGAGCTGGACGGCGACGTAAACGGCCACAAGTTCAGCGTGTCCGGCGAGGGCGAGGGCGATGC
CACCTACGGCAAGCTGACCCTGAAGTTCATCTCCACCACCGGCAAGCTGCCCGTGCCCTGGCCCACCCTC
GTGACCACCCTGACCTACGGCGTGCAGTGCTTCAGCCGCTACCCCGACCACATGAAGCAGCACGACTTCT
TCAAGTCCGCCATGCCCGAAGGCTACGTCCAGGAGCGCACCATCTTCTTCAAGGACGACGGCAACTACAA
GACCCGCGCCGAGGTGAAGTTCGAGGGCGACACCCTGGTGAACCGCATCGAGCTGAAGGGCATCGACTTC
AAGGAGGACGGCAACATCCTGGGGCACAAGCTGGAGTACAACTACAACTGCCACAACGTCTATATCATGG
CCGACAAGCAGAAGAACGGCATCAAGGTGAACTTCAAGATCCGCCACAACATCGAGGACGGCAGCGTGCA
GCTCGCCGACCACTACCAGCAGAACACCCCCATCGGCGACGGCCCCGTGCTGCTGCCCGACAACCACTAC
CTGAGCACCTGCTCCGCCCTGAGCAAAGACCCCAACGAGAAGCGCGATCACATGGTCCTGCTGGAGTTCG
TGACCGCCGCCGGGATCACTCTCGGCATGGACGAGCTGTACAAGACCGAGGGCAGAGGAAGTCTTCTAAC
ATGCGGTGACGTGGAGGAGAATCCCGGCCCTCCATGGTGGCGCGCCACCATGGTGAGCAAGGGCGAGGAG
GATAACATGGCCATCATCAAGGAGTTCATGCGCTTCAAGGTGCACATGGAGGGCTCCGTGAACGGCCACG
AGTTCGAGATCGAGGGCGAGGGCGAGGGCCGCCCCTACGAGGGCACCCAGACCGCCAAGCTGAAGGTGAC
CAAGGGTGGCCCCCTGCCCTTCGCCTGGGACATCCTGTCCCCTCAGTTCATGTACGGCTCCAAGGCCTAC
GTGAAGCACCCCGCCGACATCCCCGACTACTTGAAGCTGTCCTTCCCCGAGGGCTTCAAGTGGGAGCGCG
TGATGAACTTCGAGGACGGCGGCGTGGTGACCGTGACCCAGGACTCCTCCCTGCAGGACGGCGAGTTCAT
CTACAAGGTGAAGCTGCGCGGCACCAACTTCCCCTCCGACGGCCCCGTAATGCAGAAGAAGACCATGGGC
TGGGAGGCCTCCTCCGAGCGGATGTACCCCGAGGACGGCGCCCTGAAGGGCGAGATCAAGCAGAGGCTGA
AGCTGAAGGACGGCGGCCACTACGACGCTGAGGTCAAGACCACCTACAAGGCCAAGAAGCCCGTGCAGCT
GCCCGGCGCCTACAACGTCAACATCAAGTTGGACATCACCTCCCACAACGAGGACTACACCATCGTGGAA
CAGTACGAACGCGCCGAGGGCCGCCACTCCACCGGCGGCATGGACGAGCTGTACAAGTAGGCGGCCGCGT
CGACAATCAACCTCTGGATTACAAAATTTGTGAAAGATTGACTGGTATTCTTAACTATGTTGCTCCTTTT
ACGCTATGTGGATACGCTGCTTTAATGCCTTTGTATCATGCTATTGCTTCCCGTATGGCTTTCATTTTCT
CCTCCTTGTATAAATCCTGGTTGCTGTCTCTTTATGAGGAGTTGTGGCCCGTTGTCAGGCAACGTGGCGT
GGTGTGCACTGTGTTTGCTGACGCAACCCCCACTGGTTGGGGCATTGCCACCACCTGTCAGCTCCTTTCC
GGGACTTTCGCTTTCCCCCTCCCTATTGCCACGGCGGAACTCATCGCCGCCTGCCTTGCCCGCTGCTGGA
CAGGGGCTCGGCTGTTGGGCACTGACAATTCCGTGGTGTTGTCGGGGAAGCTGACGTCCTTTCCATGGCT
GCTCGCCTGTGTTGCCACCTGGATTCTGCGCGGGACGTCCTTCTGCTACGTCCCTTCGGCCCTCAATCCA
GCGGACCTTCCTTCCCGCGGCCTGCTGCCGGCTCTGCGGCCTCTTCCGCGTCTTCGCCTTCGCCCTCAGA
CGAGTCGGATCTCCCTTTGGGCCGCCTCCCCGCCTGGAATTCTACCGGGTAGGGGAGGCGCTTTTCCCAA
GGCAGTCTGGAGCATGCGCTTTAGCAGCCCCGCTGGGCACTTGGCGCTACACAAGTGGCCTCTGGCCTCG
CACACATTCCACATCCACCGGTAGGCGCCAACCGGCTCCGTTCTTTGGTGGCCCCTTCGCGCCACCTTCT
ACTCCTCCCCTAGTCAGGAAGTTCCCCCCCGCCCCGCAGCTCGCGTCGTGCAGGACGTGACAAATGGAAG
TAGCACGTCTCACTAGTCTCGTGCAGATGGACAGCACCGCTGAGCAATGGAAGCGGGTAGGCCTTTGGGG
CAGCGGCCAATAGCAGCTTTGCTCCTTCGCTTTCTGGGCTCAGAGGCTGGGAAGGGGTGGGTCCGGGGGC
GGGCTCAGGGGCGGGCTCAGGGGCGGGGCGGGCGCCCGAAGGTCCTCCGGAGGCCCGGCATTCTGCACGC
TTCAAAAGCGCACGTCTGCCGCGCTGTTCTCCTCTTCCTCATCTCCGGGCCTTTCGACCTGCAGCCCAAG
CTTACCATGACCGAGTACAAGCCCACGGTGCGCCTCGCCACCCGCGACGACGTCCCCAGGGCCGTACGCA
CCCTCGCCGCCGCGTTCGCCGACTACCCCGCCACGCGCCACACCGTCGATCCGGACCGCCACATCGAGCG
GGTCACCGAGCTGCAAGAACTCTTCCTCACGCGCGTCGGGCTCGACATCGGCAAGGTGTGGGTCGCGGAC
GACGGCGCCGCGGTGGCGGTCTGGACCACGCCGGAGAGCGTCGAAGCGGGGGCGGTGTTCGCCGAGATCG
GCCCGCGCATGGCCGAGTTGAGCGGTTCCCGGCTGGCCGCGCAGCAACAGATGGAAGGCCTCCTGGCGCC
GCACCGGCCCAAGGAGCCCGCGTGGTTCCTGGCCACCGTCGGCGTCTCGCCCGACCACCAGGGCAAGGGT
CTGGGCAGCGCCGTCGTGCTCCCCGGAGTGGAGGCGGCCGAGCGCGCCGGGGTGCCCGCCTTCCTGGAGA
CCTCCGCGCCCCGCAACCTCCCCTTCTACGAGCGGCTCGGCTTCACCGTCACCGCCGACGTCGAGGTGCC
CGAAGGACCGCGCACCTGGTGCATGACCCGCAAGCCCGGTGCCTGACGCCCGCCCCACGACCCGCAGCGC
CCGACCGAAAGGAGCGCACGACCCCATGCATCTCGAGGGCCCGGTACCTTTAAGACCAATGACTTACAAG
GCAGCTGTAGATCTTAGCCACTTTTTAAAAGAAAAGGGGGGACTGGAAGGGCTAGCTCACTCCCAACGAA
GACAAGATCTGCTTTTTGCTTGTACTGGGTCTCTCTGGTTAGACCAGATCTGAGCCTGGGAGCTCTCTGG
CTAACTAGGGAACCCACTGCTTAAGCCTCAATAAAGCTTGCCTTGAGTGCTTCAAGTAGTGTGTGCCCGT
CTGTTGTGTGACTCTGGTAACTAGAGATCCCTCAGACCCTTTTAGTCAGTGTGGAAAATCTCTAGCAGTA
GTAGTTCATGTCATCTTATTATTCAGTATTTATAACTTGCAAAGAAATGAATATCAGAGAGTGAGAGGAA
CTTGTTTATTGCAGCTTATAATGGTTACAAATAAAGCAATAGCATCACAAATTTCACAAATAAAGCATTT
TTTTCACTGCATTCTAGTTGTGGTTTGTCCAAACTCATCAATGTATCTTATCATGTCTGGCTCTAGCTAT
CCCGCCCCTAACTCCGCCCATCCCGCCCCTAACTCCGCCCAGTTCCGCCCATTCTCCGCCCCATGGCTGA
CTAATTTTTTTTATTTATGCAGAGGCCGAGGCCGCCTCGGCCTCTGAGCTATTCCAGAAGTAGTGAGGAG
GCTTTTTTGGAGGCCTAGGGACGTACCCAATTCGCCCTATAGTGAGTCGTATTACGCGCGCTCACTGGCC
GTCGTTTTACAACGTCGTGACTGGGAAAACCCTGGCGTTACCCAACTTAATCGCCTTGCAGCACATCCCC
CTTTCGCCAGCTGGCGTAATAGCGAAGAGGCCCGCACCGATCGCCCTTCCCAACAGTTGCGCAGCCTGAA
TGGCGAATGGG
[124 nt withheld, positions 5192-5315]
C
[91 nt withheld, positions 5317-5407]
A
[49 nt withheld, positions 5409-5457]
CCTTTGACGTTGGAGTCCACGTTCTTT
[37 nt withheld, positions 5485-5521]
ACCCTATCTCGGTCTATTCTTTTGATTTATAAGGGATTTTGCCGATTTCGGCCTATTGGTTAAAAAATGA
GCTGATTTAACAAAAATTTAACGCGAATTTTAACAAAATATTAACGCTTACAATTTAGGTGGCACTTTTC
GGGGAAATGTGCGCGGAACCCCTATTTGTTTATTTTTCTAAATACATTCAAATATGTATCCGCTCATGAG
ACAATAACCCTGATAAATGCTTCAATAATATTGAAAAAGGAAGAGTATGAGTATTCAACATTTCCGTGTC
GCCCTTATTCCCTTTTTTGCGGCATTTTGCCTTCCTGTTTTTGCTCACCCAGAAACGCTGGTGAAAGTAA
AAGATGCTGAAGATCAGTTGGGTGCACGAGTGGGTTACATCGAACTGGATCTCAACAGCGGTAAGATCCT
TGAGAGTTTTCGCCCCGAAGAACGTTTTCCAATGATGAGCACTTTTAAAGTTCTGCTATGTGGCGCGGTA
TTATCCCGTATTGACGCCGGGCAAGAGCAACTCGGTCGCCGCATACACTATTCTCAGAATGACTTGGTTG
AGTACTCACCAGTCACAGAAAAGCATCTTACGGATGGCATGACAGTAAGAGAATTATGCAGTGCTGCCAT
AACCATGAGTGATAACACTGCGGCCAACTTACTTCTGACAACGATCGGAGGACCGAAGGAGCTAACCGCT
TTTTTGCACAACATGGGGGATCATGTAACTCGCCTTGATCGTTGGGAACCGGAGCTGAATGAAGCCATAC
CAAACGACGAGCGTGACACCACGATGCCTGTAGCAATGGCAACAACGTTGCGCAAACTATTAACTGGCGA
ACTACTTACTCTAGCTTCCCGGCAACAATTAATAGACTGGATGGAGGCGGATAAAGTTGCAGGACCACTT
CTGCGCTCGGCCCTTCCGGCTGGCTGGTTTATTGCTGATAAATCTGGAGCCGGTGAGCGTGGGTCTCGCG
GTATCATTGCAGCACTGGGGCCAGATGGTAAGCCCTCCCGTATCGTAGTTATCTACACGACGGGGAGTCA
GGCAACTATGGATGAACGAAATAGACAGATCGCTGAGATAGGTGCCTCACTGATTAAGCATTGGTAACTG
TCAGACCAAGTTTACTCATATATACTTTAGATTGATTTAAAACTTCATTTTTAATTTAAAAGGATCTAGG
TGAAGATCCTTTTTGATAATCTCATGACCAAAATCCCTTAACGTGAGTTTTCGTTCCACTGAGCGTCAGA
CCCCGTAGAAAAGATCAAAGGATCTTCTTGAGATCCTTTTTTTCTGCGCGTAATCTGCTGCTTGCAAACA
AAAAAACCACCGCTACCAGCGGTGGTTTGTTTGCCGGATCAAGAGCTACCAACTCTTTTTCCGAAGGTAA
CTGGCTTCAGCAGAGCGCAGATACCAAATACTGTTCTTCTAGTGTAGCCGTAGTTAGGCCACCACTTCAA
GAACTCTGTAGCACCGCCTACATACCTCGCTCTGCTAATCCTGTTACCAGTGGCTGCTGCCAGTGGCGAT
AAGTCGTGTCTTACCGGGTTGGACTCAAGACGATAGTTACCGGATAAGGCGCAGCGGTCGGGCTGAACGG
GGGGTTCGTGCACACAGCCCAGCTTGGAGCGAACGACCTACACCGAACTGAGATACCTACAGCGTGAGCT
ATGAGAAAGCGCCACGCTTCCCGAAGGGAGAAAGGCGGACAGGTATCCGGTAAGCGGCAGGGTCGGAACA
GGAGAGCGCACGAGGGAGCTTCCAGGGGGAAACGCCTGGTATCTTTATAGTCCTGTCGGGTTTCGCCACC
TCTGACTTGAGCGTCGATTTTTGTGATGCTCGTCAGGGGGGCGGAGCCTATGGAAAAACGCCAGCAACGC
GGCCTTTTTACGGTTCCTGGCCTTTTGCTGGCCTTTTGCTCACATGTTCTTTCCTGCGTTATCCCCTGAT
TCTGTGGATAACCGTATTACCGCCTTTGAGTGAGCTGATACCGCTCGCCGCAGCCGAACGACCGAGCGCA
GCGAGTCAGTGAGCGAGGAAGCGGAAGAGCGCCCAATACGCAAACCGCCTCTCCCCGCGCGTTGGCCGAT
TCATTAATGCAGCTGGCACGACAGGTTTCCCGACTGGAAAGCGGGCAGTGAGCGCAACGCAATTAATGTG
AGTTAGCTCACTCATTAGGCACCCCAGGCTTTACACTTTATGCTTCCGGCTCGTATGTTGTGTGGAATTG
TGAGCGGATAACAATTTCACACAGGAAACAGCTATGACCATGATTACGCCAAGCGCGCAATTAACCCTCA
CTAAAGGGAACAAAAGCTGGAGCTGCAAGCTTAATGTAGTCTTATGCAATACTCTTGTAGTCTTGCAACA
TGGTAACGATGAGTTAGCAACATGCCTTACAAGGAGAGAAAAAGCACCGTGCATGCCGATTGGTGGAAGT
AAGGTGGTACGATCGTGCCTTATTAGGAAGGCAACAGACGGGTCTGACATGGATTGGACGAACCACTGAA
TTGCCGCATTGCAGAGATATTGTATTTAAGTGCCTAGCTCGATACATAAACGGGTCTCTCTGGTTAGACC
AGATCTGAGCCTGGGAGCTCTCTGGCTAACTAGGGAACCCACTGCTTAAGCCTCAATAAAGCTTGCCTTG
AGTGCTTCAAGTAGTGTGTGCCCGTCTGTTGTGTGACTCTGGTAACTAGAGATCCCTCAGACCCTTTTAG
TCAGTGTGGAAAATCTCTAGCAGTGGCGCCCGAACAGGGACTTGAAAGCGAAAGGGAAACCAGAGGAGCT
CTCTCGACGCAGGACTCGGCTTGCTGAAGCGCGCACGGCAAGAGGCGAGGGGCGGCGACTGGTGAGTACG
CCAAAAATTTTGACTAGCGGAGGCTAGAAGGAGAGAGATGGGTGCGAGAGCGTCAGTATTAAGCGGGGGA
GAATTAGATCGCGATGGGAAAAAATTCGGTTAAGGCCAGGGGGAAAGAAAAAATATAAATTAAAACATAT
AGTATGGGCAAGCAGGGAGCTAGAACGATTCGCAGTTAATCCTGGCCTGTTAGAAACATCAGAAGGCTGT
AGACAAATACTGGGACAGCTACAACCATCCCTTCAGACAGGATCAGAAGAACTTAGATCATTATATAATA
CAGTAGCAACCCTCTATTGTGTGCATCAAAGGATAGAGATAAAAGACACCAAGGAAGCTTTAGACAAGAT
AGAGGAAGAGCAAAACAAAAGTAAGACCACCGCACAGCAAGCGGCCGCTGATCTTCAGACCTGGAGGAGG
AGATATGAGGGACAATTGGAGAAGTGAATTATATAAATATAAAGTAGTAAAAATTGAACCATTAGGAGTA
GCACCCACCAAGGCAAAGAGAAGAGTGGTGCAGAGAGAAAAAAGAGCAGTGGGAATAGGAGCTTTGTTCC
TTGGGTTCTTGGGAGCAGCAGGAAGCACTATGGGCGCAGCGTCAATGACGCTGACGGTACAGGCCAGACA
ATTATTGTCTGGTATAGTGCAGCAGCAGAACAATTTGCTGAGGGCTATTGAGGCGCAACAGCATCTGTTG
CAACTCACAGTCTGGGGCATCAAGCAGCTCCAGGCAAGAATCCTGGCTGTGGAAAGATACCTAAAGGATC
AACAGCTCCTGGGGATTTGGGGTTGCTCTGGAAAACTCATTTGCACCACTGCTGTGCCTTGGAATGCTAG
TTGGAGTAATAAATCTCTGGAACAGATTTGGAATCACACGACCTGGATGGAGTGGGACAGAGAAATTAAC
AATTACACAAGCTTAATACACTCCTTAATTGAAGAATCGCAAAACCAGCAAGAAAAGAATGAACAAGAAT
TATTGGAATTAGATAAATGGGCAAGTTTGTGGAATTGGTTTAACATAACAAATTGGCTGTGGTATATAAA
ATTATTCATAATGATAGTAGGAGGCTTGGTAGGTTTAAGAATAGTTTTTGCTGTACTTTCTATAGTGAAT
AGAGTTAGGCAGGGATATTCACCATTATCGTTTCAGACCCACCTCCCAACCCCGAGGGGACCCGACAGGC
CCGAAGGAATAGAAGAAGAAGGTGGAGAGAGAGACAGAGACAGATCCATTCGATTAGTGAACGGATCTCG
ACGGTATCGGTTAACTTTTAAAAGAAAAGGGGGGATTGGGGGGTACAGTGCAGGGGAAAGAATAGTAGAC
ATAATAGCAACAGACATACAAACTAAAGAATTACAAAAACAAATTACAAAATTCAAAATTTTATCGATAA
GCTTGGGAGTTCCG
Features (pLannotate 1.2.2; 30 found; start..end, strand, type, name):
      1..304     +  enhancer       CMV enhancer: human cytomegalovirus immediate early enhancer
    305..508     +  promoter       CMV promoter: human cytomegalovirus (CMV) immediate early promoter
    591..908     +  CDS            GLRX: GLRX1_HUMAN - Also known as GRX. Experimental evidence at protein level: Swiss-Prot protein existence level 1. Has a glutathione-disulfide oxidoreductase activity in the presence of NADPH and glutathione reductase. Reduces low molecular weight disulfides and proteins. From Homo sapiens (Human).
   1011..1724    +  CDS            EGFP: the original enhanced GFP (Yang et al., 1996) mammalian codon-optimized
   1800..2510    +  CDS            mCherry: monomeric derivative of DsRed fluorescent protein (Shaner et al., 2004) mammalian codon-optimized
   2525..3113    +  misc_feature   WPRE: woodchuck hepatitis virus posttranscriptional regulatory element
   3127..3626    +  promoter       PGK promoter: mouse phosphoglycerate kinase 1 promoter
   3647..4246    +  CDS            PuroR: puromycin N-acetyltransferase; pac from Streptomyces alboniger; confers resistance to puromycin
   4314..4451    +  CDS            nef (fragment): NEF_HV1LA - Experimental evidence at protein level: Swiss-Prot protein existence level 1. Extracellular Nef protein targets CD4(+) T-lymphocytes for apoptosis by interacting with CXCR4 surface receptors. From Human immunodeficiency virus type 1 group M subtype B (isolate Lai) (HIV-1).
   4437..4617    +  LTR            5' LTR (truncated): truncated 5' long terminal repeat (LTR) from HIV-1
   4689..4810    +  polyA_signal   SV40 poly(A) signal: SV40 polyadenylation signal
   4850..4985    +  rep_origin     SV40 ori: SV40 origin of replication
   5006..5024    -  promoter       T7 promoter: promoter for bacteriophage T7 RNA polymerase
   5032..5187    +  CDS            lacZα (fragment): LacZα fragment of β-galactosidase; lacZ fragment
   5192..5620    +  rep_origin     f1 ori (sequence partly withheld): f1 bacteriophage origin of replication; arrow indicates direction of (+) strand synthesis
   5673..5777    +  promoter       AmpR promoter: bla
   5778..6638    +  CDS            AmpR: β-lactamase; bla; confers resistance to ampicillin, carbenicillin, and related antibiotics
   6809..7397    +  rep_origin     ori: high-copy-number ColE1/pMB1/pBR322/pUC origin of replication
   7580..7672    +  CDS            lacI (fragment): lac repressor; lacI; The lac repressor binds to the lac operator to inhibit transcription in E. coli. This inhibition can be relieved by adding lactose or isopropyl-β-D-thiogalactopyranoside (IPTG).
   7685..7706    +  protein_bind   CAP binding site: CAP binding activates transcription in the presence of cAMP. E. coli catabolite activator protein
   7721..7751    +  promoter       lac promoter: promoter for the E. coli lac operon
   7759..7775    +  protein_bind   lac operator: The lac repressor binds to the lac operator to inhibit transcription in E. coli. This inhibition can be relieved by adding lactose or isopropyl-β-D-thiogalactopyranoside (IPTG). lac repressor encoded by lacI
   7820..7838    +  promoter       T3 promoter: promoter for bacteriophage T3 RNA polymerase
   7866..8092    +  promoter       RSV promoter: Rous sarcoma virus enhancer/promoter
   8093..8273    +  LTR            5' LTR (truncated): truncated 5' long terminal repeat (LTR) from HIV-1
   8320..8445    +  misc_feature   HIV-1 Ψ: packaging signal of human immunodeficiency virus type 1
   8429..8792    +  CDS            HIV-1 gag (fragment): gag protein from human immunodeficiency virus 1; gag
   8938..9171    +  misc_feature   RRE: The Rev response element (RRE) of HIV-1 allows for Rev-dependent mRNA export from the nucleus to the cytoplasm.
   9548..9648    +  CDS            Rev (fragment): human immunodeficiency virus 1 (HIV-1) Rev protein; rev; enhances nuclear export of unspliced and incompletely spliced viral mRNAs
   9667..9783    +  misc_feature   cPPT/CTS: central polypurine tract and central termination sequence of HIV-1
