[The description below was written by a language model from this plasmid's Addgene catalogue record and pLannotate feature annotations shown in this document.]
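Description:
pLenti6.2_mCherry_Grx1_roGFP2 is a roughly 9.8 kb lentiviral transfer plasmid for mammalian expression of a fluorescent redox reporter. It is built on the pLenti6.2 backbone and is propagated in E. coli through a ColE1/pUC-type origin with ampicillin resistance. The catalogue lists it as low copy and grown in a recombination-stabilising strain, as is common for plasmids carrying repeated LTRs. An f1 origin, an SV40 origin and lac/T7/T3 remnants are also annotated. The viral framework has a third-generation layout: an RSV promoter drives a truncated HIV-1 5' LTR, followed by the Ψ packaging signal with a gag fragment, the RRE for Rev-dependent export, and the cPPT/CTS. A second truncated LTR and an SV40 polyadenylation signal close the transfer unit downstream of the payload.

The payload is driven by the CMV enhancer/promoter and encodes human glutaredoxin-1 (GLRX) fused at its C terminus to roGFP2. The annotation tool labels this part as EGFP, because roGFP2 is a redox-sensitive GFP derivative. In Grx1-roGFP2 sensors, the glutaredoxin couples the engineered disulfide of roGFP2 to the glutathione redox couple, so ratiometric fluorescence reports the glutathione redox state. An mCherry coding sequence lies shortly downstream of roGFP2, presumably as a redox-insensitive red marker. The record does not state how it is linked to the sensor, whether by direct fusion, a cleavage peptide or some other arrangement. A WPRE follows to enhance transcript expression. A separate mouse PGK promoter drives puromycin N-acetyltransferase, which allows selection of transduced cells. The construct suits generation of stable reporter cell lines for live imaging of redox state.
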