Addgene plasmid #155045: pLenti6.2_mCherry_Grx1_roGFP2
Purpose: Fluorescent redox reporter
Depositing lab: Vanessa LaPointe. Depositing organization: Maastricht University, Faculty of Health. Medicine and Life Sciences/MERLN Institute.
Backbone
  Vector backbone: pLenti6.2
  Total vector size (bp): 9794
  Vector type: Mammalian Expression, Lentiviral
  Selectable markers: Puromycin
Growth in bacteria
  Bacterial resistance: Ampicillin, 100 μg/mL
  Growth temperature: 37°C
  Growth strain: NEB Stable
  Copy number: Low Copy
Gene/Insert
  Gene/Insert name: Glutaredoxin-1 (alt name: GLRX1_HUMAN)
  Species: H. sapiens (human)
  Entrez Gene: GLRX (a.k.a. GRX, GRX1)
  Promoter: CMV
  Tag / fusion protein: roGFP2 (C terminal on insert)
  Cloning method: Restriction Enzyme; 5′ cloning site XbaI (not destroyed); 3′ cloning site AscI (not destroyed)
  Sequencing primers: 5′ CMV-FW; 3′ WPRE-RV
Terms and licenses: Academic/Nonprofit Terms; Industry Terms: Not Available to Industry
How to cite: pLenti6.2_mCherry_Grx1_roGFP2 was a gift from Vanessa LaPointe (Addgene plasmid # 155045 ; http://n2t.net/addgene:155045 ; RRID:Addgene_155045)
